Addgene plasmid #111816: pMXs-PT2A-iRFP670-GFP-Tdtomato
Purpose: Tricistronic construct: Co-express three fluorescent proteins by P2A and then T2A
Depositing lab: Li Qian. Depositing organization: University of North Carolina at Chapel Hill. Publication: Systematic comparison of 2A peptides for cloning multi-genes in a polycistronic vector. Liu Z, Chen O, Wall JBJ, Zheng M, Zhou Y, Wang L, Ruth Vaseghi H, Qian L, Liu J. Sci Rep. 2017 May 19;7(1):2193. doi: 10.1038/s41598-017-02460-2. PubMed 28526819.
Backbone
  Vector backbone: pMXs
  Backbone manufacturer: Cellbiolabs
  Backbone size w/o insert (bp): 4600
  Total vector size (bp): 7800
  Vector type: Mammalian Expression, Retroviral
Growth in bacteria
  Bacterial resistance: Ampicillin, 100 μg/mL
  Growth temperature: 37°C
  Growth strain: NEB Stable
  Copy number: High Copy
Gene/Insert 1
  Gene/Insert name: iRFP670
  Insert size (bp): 900
Gene/Insert 2
  Gene/Insert name: GFP
  Insert size (bp): 700
Gene/Insert 3
  Gene/Insert name: Tdtomato
  Insert size (bp): 1400
Terms and licenses: Academic/Nonprofit Terms; Industry Terms: Not Available to Industry
Depositor comments: Please note that there are some discrepancies between Addgene's quality control sequence and the depositor's sequence. The depositor noted that these discrepancies do NOT affect plasmid function. NheI right after iRFP670 was destroyed during cloning, containing half SpeI and half NheI.
How to cite: pMXs-PT2A-iRFP670-GFP-Tdtomato was a gift from Li Qian (Addgene plasmid # 111816 ; http://n2t.net/addgene:111816 ; RRID:Addgene_111816)
