[The description below was written by a language model from this plasmid's Addgene catalogue record and pLannotate feature annotations shown in this document.]
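Description:
pMXs-PT2A-iRFP670-GFP-Tdtomato is a Moloney murine leukemia virus-based retroviral expression vector built on the pMXs backbone, about 7.8 kb in total, for delivering a three-gene fluorescent reporter cassette into mammalian cells. In bacteria it replicates from a high-copy ColE1/pUC-type origin and is selected with ampicillin through the β-lactamase gene and its native promoter. The viral portion comprises a 5' MMLV LTR, the MMLV packaging signal with an adjoining MESV Ψ fragment, a truncated gag segment lacking its start codon, and a pol region carrying the splice acceptor, followed by the insert and a 3' LTR. No separate internal promoter is annotated, so expression of the cassette presumably depends on the 5' LTR, as is usual for pMXs vectors. Because gag is truncated and no functional pol or env is present, the viral proteins needed for particle production have to be supplied in trans.

The payload is a single tricistronic open reading frame encoding the near-infrared protein iRFP670 (which needs biliverdin as a cofactor), then EGFP, then the tandem-dimer red protein tdTomato. According to the stated purpose, a P2A peptide separates the first and second genes and a T2A peptide separates the second and third. Only the T2A is picked up in the feature tables, but a short unannotated gap between iRFP670 and EGFP is consistent with the P2A. Ribosomal skipping at the 2A sites yields three separate proteins from one transcript, so the three spectrally distinct signals report the relative output of each position. The construct comes from a systematic comparison of 2A peptides for polycistronic vector design. The depositor notes minor discrepancies between the two sequence records that do not affect function, and that the NheI site after iRFP670 was destroyed during cloning.
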