Features (pLannotate 1.2.2; 15 found; start..end, strand, type, name):
    674..1534    -  CDS            AmpR: β-lactamase; bla; confers resistance to ampicillin, carbenicillin, and related antibiotics
   1535..1639    -  promoter       AmpR promoter: bla
   1669..2262    +  LTR            LTR: long terminal repeat from Moloney murine leukemia virus
   2325..2524    +  misc_feature   MMLV Ψ: packaging signal of Moloney murine leukemia virus (MMLV)
   2576..2664    +  misc_feature   MESV Ψ (fragment): packaging signal of murine embryonic stem cell virus
   2741..3157    +  CDS            gag (truncated): truncated Moloney murine leukemia virus (MMLV) gag gene lacking the start codon
   3167..3541    +  misc_feature   pol region: Moloney murine leukemia virus (MMLV) pol region containing the splice acceptor site
   3576..4508    +  CDS            iRFP670: iRFP670 is a basic (constitutively fluorescent) near ir fluorescent protein published in 2013, derived from Rhodopseudomonas palustris CGA009. It has low acid sensitivity. It requires the cofactor biliverdin for fluorescence.
   4587..5303    +  CDS            EGFP: EGFP is a basic (constitutively fluorescent) green fluorescent protein published in 1996, derived from Aequorea victoria. It is reported to be a rapidly-maturing weak dimer with moderate acid sensitivity.
   5319..5371    +  CDS            T2A (fragment): 2A peptide from Thosea asigna virus capsid protein Eukaryotic ribosomes fail to insert a peptide bond between the Gly and Pro residues, yielding separate polypeptides.
   5379..6808    +  CDS            tdTomato (fragment): tandem dimeric (pseudo-monomeric) derivative of DsRed (Shaner et al., 2004) mammalian codon-optimized
   6858..6979    +  LTR            3' LTR (ΔU3) (fragment): self-inactivating 3' long terminal repeat (LTR) from Moloney murine leukemia virus
   6980..7449    +  LTR            LTR: long terminal repeat from Moloney murine leukemia virus
   7514..7566    -  CDS            lacI (fragment): lac repressor; lacI; The lac repressor binds to the lac operator to inhibit transcription in E. coli. This inhibition can be relieved by adding lactose or isopropyl-β-D-thiogalactopyranoside (IPTG).
   7749..510     -  rep_origin     ori (across the origin): high-copy-number ColE1/pMB1/pBR322/pUC origin of replication
>Addgene plasmid #111816 | pMXs-PT2A-iRFP670-GFP-Tdtomato | depositor full sequence | sequence record 210072 | pMXs-PT2A-iRFP670-GFP-Tdtomato sequence 7827 bps
TAAAGATACCAGGCGTTTCCCCCTGGAAGCTCCCTCGTGCGCTCTCCTGTTCCGACCCTGCCGCTTACCG
GATACCTGTCCGCCTTTCTCCCTTCGGGAAGCGTGGCGCTTTCTCATAGCTCACGCTGTAGGTATCTCAG
TTCGGTGTAGGTCGTTCGCTCCAAGCTGGGCTGTGTGCACGAACCCCCCGTTCAGCCCGACCGCTGCGCC
TTATCCGGTAACTATCGTCTTGAGTCCAACCCGGTAAGACACGACTTATCGCCACTGGCAGCAGCCACTG
GTAACAGGATTAGCAGAGCGAGGTATGTAGGCGGTGCTACAGAGTTCTTGAAGTGGTGGCCTAACTACGG
CTACACTAGAAGAACAGTATTTGGTATCTGCGCTCTGCTGAAGCCAGTTACCTTCGGAAAAAGAGTTGGT
AGCTCTTGATCCGGCAAACAAACCACCGCTGGTAGCGGTGGTTTTTTTGTTTGCAAGCAGCAGATTACGC
GCAGAAAAAANGGATCTCAAGAAGATCCTTTGATCTTTTCTACGGGGTCTGACGCTCAGTGGAACGAAAA
CTCACGTTAAGGGATTTTGGTCATGAGATTATCAAAAAGGATCTTCACCTAGATCCTTTTGCGGCCGGCC
GCAAATCAATCTAAAGTATATATGAGTAAACTTGGTCTGACAGTTACCAATGCTTAATCAGTGAGGCACC
TATCTCAGCGATCTGTCTATTTCGTTCATCCATAGTTGCCTGACTCCCCGTCGTGTAGATAACTACGATA
CGGGAGGGCTTACCATCTGGCCCCAGTGCTGCAATGATACCGCGAGACCCACGCTCACCGGCTCCAGATT
TATCAGCAATAAACCAGCCAGCCGGAAGGGCCGAGCGCAGAAGTGGTCCTGCAACTTTATCCGCCTCCAT
CCAGTCTATTAATTGTTGCCGGGAAGCTAGAGTAAGTAGTTCGCCAGTTAATAGTTTGCGCAACGTTGTT
GCCATTGCTACAGGCATCGTGGTGTCACGCTCGTCGTTTGGTATGGCTTCATTCAGCTCCGGTTCCCAAC
GATCAAGGCGAGTTACATGATCCCCCATGTTGTGCAAAAAAGCGGTTAGCTCCTTCGGTCCTCCGATCGT
TGTCAGAAGTAAGTTGGCCGCAGTGTTATCACTCATGGTTATGGCAGCACTGCATAATTCTCTTACTGTC
ATGCCATCCGTAAGATGCTTTTCTGTGACTGGTGAGTACTCAACCAAGTCATTCTGAGAATAGTGTATGC
GGCGACCGAGTTGCTCTTGCCCGGCGTCAATACGGGATAATACCGCGCCACATAGCAGAACTTTAAAAGT
GCTCATCATTGGAAAACGTTCTTCGGGGCGAAAACTCTCAAGGATCTTACCGCTGTTGAGATCCAGTTCG
ATGTAACCCACTCGTGCACCCAACTGATCTTCAGCATCTTTTACTTTCACCAGCGTTTCTGGGTGAGCAA
AAACAGGAAGGCAAAATGCCGCAAAAAAGGGAATAAGGGCGACACGGAAATGTTGAATACTCATACTCTT
CCTTTTTCAATATTATTGAAGCATTTATCAGGGTTATTGTCTCATGAGCGGATACATATTTGAATGTATT
TAGAAAAATAAACAAATAGGGGTTCCGCGCACATTTCCCCGAAAAGTGCCACCTGCATAATGAAAGACCC
CACCTGTAGGTTTGGCAAGCTAGCTTAAGTAACGCCATTTTGCAAGGCATGGAAAAATACATAACTGAGA
ATAGAAAAGTTCAGATCAAGGTCAGGAACAGATGGAACAGCTGAATATGGGCCAAACAGGATATCTGTGG
TAAGCAGTTCCTGCCCCGGCTCAGGGCCAAGAACAGATGGAACAGCTGAATATGGGCCAAACAGGATATC
TGTGGTAAGCAGTTCCTGCCCCGGCTCAGGGCCAAGAACAGATGGTCCCCAGATGCGGTCCAGCCCTCAG
CAGTTTCTAGAGAACCATCAGATGTTTCCAGGGTGCCCCAAGGACCTGAAATGACCCTGTGCCTTATTTG
AACTAACCAATCAGTTCGCTTCTCGCTTCTGTTCGCGCGCTTCTGCTCCCCGAGCTCAATAAAAGAGCCC
ACAACCCCTCACTCGGCGCGCCAGTCCTCCGATTGACTGAGTCGCCCGGGTACCCGTGTATCCAATAAAC
CCTCTTGCAGTTGCATCCGACTTGTGGTCTCGCTGTTCCTTGGGAGGGTCTCCTCTGAGTGATTGACTAC
CCGTCAGCGGGGGTCTTTCATTTGGGGGCTCGTCCGGGATCGGGAGACCCCTGCCCAGGGACCACCGACC
CACCACCGGGAGGTAAGCTGGCCAGCAACTTATCTGTGTCTGTCCGATTGTCTAGTGTCTATGACTGATT
TTATGCGCCTGCGTCGGTACTAGTTAGCTAACTAGCTCTGTATCTGGCGGACCCGTGGTGGAACTGACGA
GTTCGGAACACCCGGCCGCAACCCTGGGAGACGTCCCAGGGACTTCGGGGGCCGTTTTTGTGGCCCGACC
TGAGTCCAAAAATCCCGATCGTTTTGGACTCTTTGGTGCACCCCCCTAATAGGAGGGATATGTGGTTCTG
GTAGGAGACGAGAACCTAAAACAGTTCCCGCCTCCGTCTGAATTTTTGCTTTCGGTTTGGGACCGAAGCC
GCGCCGCGCGTCTTGTCTGCTGCAGCATCGTTCTGTGTTGTCTCTGTCTGACTGTGTTTCTGTATTTGTC
TGAAAATTAGGGCCAGACTGTTACCACTCCCTTAAGTTTGACCTTAGGTCACTGGAAAGATGTCGAGCGG
ATCGCTCACAACCAGTCGGTAGATGTCAAGAAGAGACGTTGGGTTACCTTCTGCTCTGCAGAATGGCCAA
CCTTTAACGTCGGATGGCCGCGAGACGGCACCTTTAACCGAGACCTCATCACCCAGGTTAAGATCAAGGT
CTTTTCACCTGGCCCGCATGGACACCCAGACCAGGTCCCCTACATCGTGACCTGGGAAGCCTTGGCTTTT
GACCCCCCTCCCTGGGTCAAGCCCTTTGTACACCCTAAGCCTCCGCCTCCTCTTCCTCCATCCGCCCCGT
CTCTCCCCCTTGAACCTCCTCGTTCGACCCCGCCTCGATCCTCCCTTTATCCAGCCCTCACTCCTTCTCT
AGGCGCCCCCATATGGCCATATGAGATCTTATATGGGGCACCCCCGCCCCTTGTAAACTTCCCTGACCCT
GACATGACAAGAGTTACTAACAGCCCCTCTCTCCAAGCTCACTTACAGGCTCTCTACTTAGTCCAGCACG
AAGTCTGGAGACCTCTGGCGGCAGCCTACCAAGAACAACTGGACCGACCGGTGGTACCTCACCCTTACCG
AGTCGGCGACACAGTGTGGGTCCGCCGACACCAGACTAAGAACCTAGAACCTCGCTGGAAAGGACCTTAC
ACAGTCCTGCTGACCACCCCCACCGCCCTCAAAGTAGACGGCATCGCAGCTTGGATACACGCCGCCCACG
TGAAGGCTGCCGACCCCGGGGGTGGACCATCCTCTAGACTGCCGGATCTAGCTAGTTAATTAAGGATCCG
CCACCATGGCGCGTAAGGTCGATCTCACCTCCTGCGATCGCGAGCCGATCCACATCCCCGGCAGCATTCA
GCCGTGCGGCTGCCTGCTAGCCTGCGACGCGCAGGCGGTGCGGATCACGCGCATTACGGAAAATGCCGGC
GCGTTCTTTGGACGCGAAACTCCGCGGGTCGGTGAGCTACTCGCCGATTACTTCGGCGAGACCGAAGCCC
ATGCGCTGCGCAACGCACTGGCGCAGTCCTCCGATCCAAAGCGACCGGCGCTGATCTTCGGTTGGCGCGA
CGGCCTGACCGGCCGCACCTTCGACATCTCACTGCATCGCCATGACGGTACATCGATCATCGAGTTCGAG
CCTGCGGCGGCCGAACAGGCCGACAATCCGCTGCGGCTGACGCGGCAGATCATCGCGCGCACCAAAGAAC
TGAAGTCGCTCGAAGAGATGGCCGCACGGGTGCCGCGCTATCTGCAGGCGATGCTCGGCTATCACCGCGT
GATGTTGTACCGCTTCGCGGACGACGGCTCCGGGATGGTGATCGGCGAGGCGAAGCGCAGCGACCTCGAG
AGCTTTCTCGGTCAGCACTTTCCGGCGTCGCTGGTCCCGCAGCAGGCGCGGCTACTGTACTTGAAGAACG
CGATCCGCGTGGTCTCGGATTCGCGCGGCATCAGCAGCCGGATCGTGCCCGAGCACGACGCCTCCGGCGC
CGCGCTCGATCTGTCGTTCGCGCACCTGCGCAGCATCTCGCCCTGCCATCTCGAATTTCTGCGGAACATG
GGCGTCAGCGCCTCGATGTCGCTGTCGATCATCATTGACGGCACGCTATGGGGATTGATCATCTGTCATC
ATTACGAGCCGCGTGCCGTGCCGATGGCGCAGCGCGTCGCGGCCGAAATGTTCGCCGACTTCTTATCGCT
GCACTTCACCGCCGCCCACCACCAACGCGCTAGCGGCAGCGGCGCCACAAACTTCTCTCTGCTAAAGCAA
GCAGGTGATGTTGAAGAAAACCCCGGGCCTACTAGTATGGTGAGCAAGGGCGAGGAGCTGTTCACCGGGG
TGGTGCCCATCCTGGTCGAGCTGGACGGCGACGTAAACGGCCACAAGTTCAGCGTGTCCGGCGAGGGCGA
GGGCGATGCCACCTACGGCAAGCTGACCCTGAAGTTCATCTGCACCACCGGCAAGCTGCCCGTGCCCTGG
CCCACCCTCGTGACCACCCTGACCTACGGCGTGCAGTGCTTCAGCCGCTACCCCGACCACATGAAGCAGC
ACGACTTCTTCAAGTCCGCCATGCCCGAAGGCTACGTCCAGGAGCGCACCATCTTCTTCAAGGACGACGG
CAACTACAAGACCCGCGCCGAGGTGAAGTTCGAGGGCGACACCCTGGTGAACCGCATCGAGCTGAAGGGC
ATCGACTTCAAGGAGGACGGCAACATCCTGGGGCACAAGCTGGAGTACAACTACAACAGCCACAACGTCT
ATATCATGGCCGACAAGCAGAAGAACGGCATCAAGGTGAACTTCAAGATCCGCCACAACATCGAGGACGG
CAGCGTGCAGCTCGCCGACCACTACCAGCAGAACACCCCCATCGGCGACGGCCCCGTGCTGCTGCCCGAC
AACCACTACCTGAGCACCCAGTCCGCCCTGAGCAAAGACCCCAACGAGAAGCGCGATCACATGGTCCTGC
TGGAGTTCGTGACCGCCGCCGGGATCACTCTCGGCATGGACGAGCTGTACAAGAAGCTTGGCTCCGGCGA
GGGCAGGGGAAGTCTTCTAACATGCGGGGACGTGGAGGAAAATCCCGGCCCACTCGAGATGGTGAGCAAG
GGCGAGGAGGTCATCAAAGAGTTCATGCGCTTCAAGGTGCGCATGGAGGGCTCCATGAACGGCCACGAGT
TCGAGATCGAGGGCGAGGGCGAGGGCCGCCCCTACGAGGGCACCCAGACCGCCAAGCTGAAGGTGACCAA
GGGCGGCCCCCTGCCCTTCGCCTGGGACATCCTGTCCCCCCAGTTCATGTACGGCTCCAAGGCGTACGTG
AAGCACCCCGCCGACATCCCCGATTACAAGAAGCTGTCCTTCCCCGAGGGCTTCAAGTGGGAGCGCGTGA
TGAACTTCGAGGACGGCGGTCTGGTGACCGTGACCCAGGACTCCTCCCTGCAGGACGGCACGCTGATCTA
CAAGGTGAAGATGCGCGGCACCAACTTCCCCCCCGACGGCCCCGTAATGCAGAAGAAGACCATGGGCTGG
GAGGCCTCCACCGAGCGCCTGTACCCCCGCGACGGCGTGCTGAAGGGCGAGATCCACCAGGCCCTGAAGC
TGAAGGACGGCGGCCACTACCTGGTGGAGTTCAAGACCATCTACATGGCCAAGAAGCCCGTGCAACTGCC
CGGCTACTACTACGTGGACACCAAGCTGGACATCACCTCCCACAACGAGGACTACACCATCGTGGAACAG
TACGAGCGCTCCGAGGGCCGCCACCACCTGTTCCTGGGGCATGGCACCGGCAGCACCGGCAGCGGCAGCT
CCGGCACCGCCTCCTCCGAGGACAACAACATGGCCGTCATCAAAGAGTTCATGCGCTTCAAGGTGCGCAT
GGAGGGCTCCATGAACGGCCACGAGTTCGAGATCGAGGGCGAGGGCGAGGGCCGCCCCTACGAGGGCACC
CAGACCGCCAAGCTGAAGGTGACCAAGGGCGGCCCCCTGCCCTTCGCCTGGGACATCCTGTCCCCCCAGT
TCATGTACGGCTCCAAGGCGTACGTGAAGCACCCCGCCGACATCCCCGATTACAAGAAGCTGTCCTTCCC
CGAGGGCTTCAAGTGGGAGCGCGTGATGAACTTCGAGGACGGCGGTCTGGTGACCGTGACCCAGGACTCC
TCCCTGCAGGACGGCACGCTGATCTACAAGGTGAAGATGCGCGGCACCAACTTCCCCCCCGACGGCCCCG
TAATGCAGAAGAAGACCATGGGCTGGGAGGCCTCCACCGAGCGCCTGTACCCCCGCGACGGCGTGCTGAA
GGGCGAGATCCACCAGGCCCTGAAGCTGAAGGACGGCGGCCGCTACCTGGTGGAGTTCAAGACCATCTAC
ATGGCCAAGAAGCCCGTGCAACTGCCCGGCTACTACTACGTGGACACCAAGCTGGACATCACCTCCCACA
ACGAGGACTACACCATCGTGGAACAGTACGAGCGCTCCGAGGGCCGCCACCACCTGTTCCTGTACGGCAT
GGACGAGCTGTACAAGTAAGTCGACGATAAAATAAAAGATTTTATTTAGTCTCCAGAAAAAGGGGGGAAT
GAAAGACCCCACCTGTAGGTTTGGCAAGCTAGCTTAAGTAACGCCATTTTGCAAGGCATGGAAAAATACA
TAACTGAGAATAGAGAAGTTCAGATCAAGGTCAGGAACAGATGGAACAGCTGAATATGGGCCAAACAGGA
TATCTGTGGTAAGCAGTTCCTGCCCCGGCTCAGGGCCAAGAACAGATGGAACAGCTGAATATGGGCCAAA
CAGGATATCTGTGGTAAGCAGTTCCTGCCCCGGCTCAGGGCCAAGAACAGATGGTCCCCAGATGCGGTCC
AGCCCTCAGCAGTTTCTAGAGAACCATCAGATGTTTCCAGGGTGCCCCAAGGACCTGAAATGACCCTGTG
CCTTATTTGAACTAACCAATCAGTTCGCTTCTCGCTTCTGTTCGCGCGCTTCTGCTCCCCGAGCTCAATA
AAAGAGCCCACAACCCCTCACTCGGGGCGCCAGTCCTCCGATTGACTGAGTCGCCCGGGTACCCGTGTAT
CCAATAAACCCTCTTGCAGTTGCATCCGACTTGTGGTCTCGCTGTTCCTTGGGAGGGTCTCCTCTGAGTG
ATTGACTACCCGTCAGCGGGGGTCTTTCACATGCAGCATGTATCAAAATTAATTTGGTTTTTTTCTTAAG
TATTTACATTAAATGGCCATAGTTGCATTAATGAATCGGCCAACGCGCGGGGAGAGGCGGTTTGCGTATT
GGGCGCTCTTCCGCTTCCTCGCTCACTGACTCGCTGCGCTCGGTCGTTCGGCTGCGGCGAGCGGTATCAG
CTCACTCAAAGGCGGTAATACGGTTATCCACAGAATCAGGGGATAACGCAGGAAAGAACATGTGAGCAAA
AGGCCAGCAAAAGGCCAGGAACCGTAAAAAGGCCGCGTTGCTGGCGTTTTTCCATAGGCTCCGCCCCCCT
GACGAGCATCACAAAAATCGACGCTCAAGTCAGAGGTGGCGAAACCCGACAGGACTA
