Features (pLannotate 1.2.2; 15 found; start..end, strand, type, name):
      1..594     +  LTR            LTR: long terminal repeat from Moloney murine leukemia virus
    657..856     +  misc_feature   MMLV Ψ: packaging signal of Moloney murine leukemia virus (MMLV)
    908..996     +  misc_feature   MESV Ψ (fragment): packaging signal of murine embryonic stem cell virus
   1073..1489    +  CDS            gag (truncated): truncated Moloney murine leukemia virus (MMLV) gag gene lacking the start codon
   1499..1873    +  misc_feature   pol region: Moloney murine leukemia virus (MMLV) pol region containing the splice acceptor site
   1908..2840    +  CDS            iRFP670: iRFP670 is a basic (constitutively fluorescent) near ir fluorescent protein published in 2013, derived from Rhodopseudomonas palustris CGA009. It has low acid sensitivity. It requires the cofactor biliverdin for fluorescence.
   2919..3635    +  CDS            EGFP: EGFP is a basic (constitutively fluorescent) green fluorescent protein published in 1996, derived from Aequorea victoria. It is reported to be a rapidly-maturing weak dimer with moderate acid sensitivity.
   3651..3703    +  CDS            T2A (fragment): 2A peptide from Thosea asigna virus capsid protein Eukaryotic ribosomes fail to insert a peptide bond between the Gly and Pro residues, yielding separate polypeptides.
   3711..5140    +  CDS            tdTomato (fragment): tandem dimeric (pseudo-monomeric) derivative of DsRed (Shaner et al., 2004) mammalian codon-optimized
   5190..5311    +  LTR            3' LTR (ΔU3) (fragment): self-inactivating 3' long terminal repeat (LTR) from Moloney murine leukemia virus
   5312..5781    +  LTR            LTR: long terminal repeat from Moloney murine leukemia virus
   5847..5899    -  CDS            lacI (fragment): lac repressor; lacI; The lac repressor binds to the lac operator to inhibit transcription in E. coli. This inhibition can be relieved by adding lactose or isopropyl-β-D-thiogalactopyranoside (IPTG).
   6082..6670    -  rep_origin     ori: high-copy-number ColE1/pMB1/pBR322/pUC origin of replication
   6834..7694    -  CDS            AmpR: β-lactamase; bla; confers resistance to ampicillin, carbenicillin, and related antibiotics
   7695..7799    -  promoter       AmpR promoter: bla
>Addgene plasmid #111816 | pMXs-PT2A-iRFP670-GFP-Tdtomato | addgene full sequence | sequence record 214297 | Addgene NGS Result
AATGAAAGACCCCACCTGTAGGTTTGGCAAGCTAGCTTAAGTAACGCCATTTTGCAAGGCATGGAAAAAT
ACATAACTGAGAATAGAAAAGTTCAGATCAAGGTCAGGAACAGATGGAACAGCTGAATATGGGCCAAACA
GGATATCTGTGGTAAGCAGTTCCTGCCCCGGCTCAGGGCCAAGAACAGATGGAACAGCTGAATATGGGCC
AAACAGGATATCTGTGGTAAGCAGTTCCTGCCCCGGCTCAGGGCCAAGAACAGATGGTCCCCAGATGCGG
TCCAGCCCTCAGCAGTTTCTAGAGAACCATCAGATGTTTCCAGGGTGCCCCAAGGACCTGAAATGACCCT
GTGCCTTATTTGAACTAACCAATCAGTTCGCTTCTCGCTTCTGTTCGCGCGCTTCTGCTCCCCGAGCTCA
ATAAAAGAGCCCACAACCCCTCACTCGGCGCGCCAGTCCTCCGATTGACTGAGTCGCCCGGGTACCCGTG
TATCCAATAAACCCTCTTGCAGTTGCATCCGACTTGTGGTCTCGCTGTTCCTTGGGAGGGTCTCCTCTGA
GTGATTGACTACCCGTCAGCGGGGGTCTTTCATTTGGGGGCTCGTCCGGGATCGGGAGACCCCTGCCCAG
GGACCACCGACCCACCACCGGGAGGTAAGCTGGCCAGCAACTTATCTGTGTCTGTCCGATTGTCTAGTGT
CTATGACTGATTTTATGCGCCTGCGTCGGTACTAGTTAGCTAACTAGCTCTGTATCTGGCGGACCCGTGG
TGGAACTGACGAGTTCGGAACACCCGGCCGCAACCCTGGGAGACGTCCCAGGGACTTCGGGGGCCGTTTT
TGTGGCCCGACCTGAGTCCAAAAATCCCGATCGTTTTGGACTCTTTGGTGCACCCCCCTAATAGGAGGGA
TATGTGGTTCTGGTAGGAGACGAGAACCTAAAACAGTTCCCGCCTCCGTCTGAATTTTTGCTTTCGGTTT
GGGACCGAAGCCGCGCCGCGCGTCTTGTCTGCTGCAGCATCGTTCTGTGTTGTCTCTGTCTGACTGTGTT
TCTGTATTTGTCTGAAAATTAGGGCCAGACTGTTACCACTCCCTTAAGTTTGACCTTAGGTCACTGGAAA
GATGTCGAGCGGATCGCTCACAACCAGTCGGTAGATGTCAAGAAGAGACGTTGGGTTACCTTCTGCTCTG
CAGAATGGCCAACCTTTAACGTCGGATGGCCGCGAGACGGCACCTTTAACCGAGACCTCATCACCCAGGT
TAAGATCAAGGTCTTTTCACCTGGCCCGCATGGACACCCAGACCAGGTCCCCTACATCGTGACCTGGGAA
GCCTTGGCTTTTGACCCCCCTCCCTGGGTCAAGCCCTTTGTACACCCTAAGCCTCCGCCTCCTCTTCCTC
CATCCGCCCCGTCTCTCCCCCTTGAACCTCCTCGTTCGACCCCGCCTCGATCCTCCCTTTATCCAGCCCT
CACTCCTTCTCTAGGCGCCCCCATATGGCCATATGAGATCTTATATGGGGCACCCCCGCCCCTTGTAAAC
TTCCCTGACCCTGACATGACAAGAGTTACTAACAGCCCCTCTCTCCAAGCTCACTTACAGGCTCTCTACT
TAGTCCAGCACGAAGTCTGGAGACCTCTGGCGGCAGCCTACCAAGAACAACTGGACCGACCGGTGGTACC
TCACCCTTACCGAGTCGGCGACACAGTGTGGGTCCGCCGACACCAGACTAAGAACCTAGAACCTCGCTGG
AAAGGACCTTACACAGTCCTGCTGACCACCCCCACCGCCCTCAAAGTAGACGGCATCGCAGCTTGGATAC
ACGCCGCCCACGTGAAGGCTGCCGACCCCGGGGGTGGACCATCCTCTAGACTGCCGGATCTAGCTAGTTA
ATTAAGGATCCGCCACCATGGCGCGTAAGGTCGATCTCACCTCCTGCGATCGCGAGCCGATCCACATCCC
CGGCAGCATTCAGCCGTGCGGCTGCCTGCTAGCCTGCGACGCGCAGGCGGTGCGGATCACGCGCATTACG
GAAAATGCCGGCGCGTTCTTTGGACGCGAAACTCCGCGGGTCGGTGAGCTACTCGCCGATTACTTCGGCG
AGACCGAAGCCCATGCGCTGCGCAACGCACTGGCGCAGTCCTCCGATCCAAAGCGACCGGCGCTGATCTT
CGGTTGGCGCGACGGCCTGACCGGCCGCACCTTCGACATCTCACTGCATCGCCATGACGGTACATCGATC
ATCGAGTTCGAGCCTGCGGCGGCCGAACAGGCCGACAATCCGCTGCGGCTGACGCGGCAGATCATCGCGC
GCACCAAAGAACTGAAGTCGCTCGAAGAGATGGCCGCACGGGTGCCGCGCTATCTGCAGGCGATGCTCGG
CTATCACCGCGTGATGTTGTACCGCTTCGCGGACGACGGCTCCGGGATGGTGATCGGCGAGGCGAAGCGC
AGCGACCTCGAGAGCTTTCTCGGTCAGCACTTTCCGGCGTCGCTGGTCCCGCAGCAGGCGCGGCTACTGT
ACTTGAAGAACGCGATCCGCGTGGTCTCGGATTCGCGCGGCATCAGCAGCCGGATCGTGCCCGAGCACGA
CGCCTCCGGCGCCGCGCTCGATCTGTCGTTCGCGCACCTGCGCAGCATCTCGCCCTGCCATCTCGAATTT
CTGCGGAACATGGGCGTCAGCGCCTCGATGTCGCTGTCGATCATCATTGACGGCACGCTATGGGGATTGA
TCATCTGTCATCATTACGAGCCGCGTGCCGTGCCGATGGCGCAGCGCGTCGCGGCCGAAATGTTCGCCGA
CTTCTTATCGCTGCACTTCACCGCCGCCCACCACCAACGCACTAGCGGCAGCGGCGCCACAAACTTCTCT
CTGCTAAAGCAAGCAGGTGATGTTGAAGAAAACCCCGGGCCTACTAGTATGGTGAGCAAGGGCGAGGAGC
TGTTCACCGGGGTGGTGCCCATCCTGGTCGAGCTGGACGGCGACGTAAACGGCCACAAGTTCAGCGTGTC
CGGCGAGGGCGAGGGCGATGCCACCTACGGCAAGCTGACCCTGAAGTTCATCTGCACCACCGGCAAGCTG
CCCGTGCCCTGGCCCACCCTCGTGACCACCCTGACCTACGGCGTGCAGTGCTTCAGCCGCTACCCCGACC
ACATGAAGCAGCACGACTTCTTCAAGTCCGCCATGCCCGAAGGCTACGTCCAGGAGCGCACCATCTTCTT
CAAGGACGACGGCAACTACAAGACCCGCGCCGAGGTGAAGTTCGAGGGCGACACCCTGGTGAACCGCATC
GAGCTGAAGGGCATCGACTTCAAGGAGGACGGCAACATCCTGGGGCACAAGCTGGAGTACAACTACAACA
GCCACAACGTCTATATCATGGCCGACAAGCAGAAGAACGGCATCAAGGTGAACTTCAAGATCCGCCACAA
CATCGAGGACGGCAGCGTGCAGCTCGCCGACCACTACCAGCAGAACACCCCCATCGGCGACGGCCCCGTG
CTGCTGCCCGACAACCACTACCTGAGCACCCAGTCCGCCCTGAGCAAAGACCCCAACGAGAAGCGCGATC
ACATGGTCCTGCTGGAGTTCGTGACCGCCGCCGGGATCACTCTCGGCATGGACGAGCTGTACAAGAAGCT
TGGCTCCGGCGAGGGCAGGGGAAGTCTTCTAACATGCGGGGACGTGGAGGAAAATCCCGGCCCACTCGAG
ATGGTGAGCAAGGGCGAGGAGGTCATCAAAGAGTTCATGCGCTTCAAGGTGCGCATGGAGGGCTCCATGA
ACGGCCACGAGTTCGAGATCGAGGGCGAGGGCGAGGGCCGCCCCTACGAGGGCACCCAGACCGCCAAGCT
GAAGGTGACCAAGGGCGGCCCCCTGCCCTTCGCCTGGGACATCCTGTCCCCCCAGTTCATGTACGGCTCC
AAGGCGTACGTGAAGCACCCCGCCGACATCCCCGATTACAAGAAGCTGTCCTTCCCCGAGGGCTTCAAGT
GGGAGCGCGTGATGAACTTCGAGGACGGCGGTCTGGTGACCGTGACCCAGGACTCCTCCCTGCAGGACGG
CACGCTGATCTACAAGGTGAAGATGCGCGGCACCAACTTCCCCCCCGACGGCCCCGTAATGCAGAAGAAG
ACCATGGGCTGGGAGGCCTCCACCGAGCGCCTGTACCCCCGCGACGGCGTGCTGAAGGGCGAGATCCACC
AGGCCCTGAAGCTGAAGGACGGCGGCCACTACCTGGTGGAGTTCAAGACCATCTACATGGCCAAGAAGCC
CGTGCAACTGCCCGGCTACTACTACGTGGACACCAAGCTGGACATCACCTCCCACAACGAGGACTACACC
ATCGTGGAACAGTACGAGCGCTCCGAGGGCCGCCACCACCTGTTCCTGGGGCATGGCACCGGCAGCACCG
GCAGCGGCAGCTCCGGCACCGCCTCCTCCGAGGACAACAACATGGCCGTCATCAAAGAGTTCATGCGCTT
CAAGGTGCGCATGGAGGGCTCCATGAACGGCCACGAGTTCGAGATCGAGGGCGAGGGCGAGGGCCGCCCC
TACGAGGGCACCCAGACCGCCAAGCTGAAGGTGACCAAGGGCGGCCCCCTGCCCTTCGCCTGGGACATCC
TGTCCCCCCAGTTCATGTACGGCTCCAAGGCGTACGTGAAGCACCCCGCCGACATCCCCGATTACAAGAA
GCTGTCCTTCCCCGAGGGCTTCAAGTGGGAGCGCGTGATGAACTTCGAGGACGGCGGTCTGGTGACCGTG
ACCCAGGACTCCTCCCTGCAGGACGGCACGCTGATCTACAAGGTGAAGATGCGCGGCACCAACTTCCCCC
CCGACGGCCCCGTAATGCAGAAGAAGACCATGGGCTGGGAGGCCTCCACCGAGCGCCTGTACCCCCGCGA
CGGCGTGCTGAAGGGCGAGATCCACCAGGCCCTGAAGCTGAAGGACGGCGGCCGCTACCTGGTGGAGTTC
AAGACCATCTACATGGCCAAGAAGCCCGTGCAACTGCCCGGCTACTACTACGTGGACACCAAGCTGGACA
TCACCTCCCACAACGAGGACTACACCATCGTGGAACAGTACGAGCGCTCCGAGGGCCGCCACCACCTGTT
CCTGTACGGCATGGACGAGCTGTACAAGTAAGTCGACGATAAAATAAAAGATTTTATTTAGTCTCCAGAA
AAAGGGGGGAATGAAAGACCCCACCTGTAGGTTTGGCAAGCTAGCTTAAGTAACGCCATTTTGCAAGGCA
TGGAAAAATACATAACTGAGAATAGAGAAGTTCAGATCAAGGTCAGGAACAGATGGAACAGCTGAATATG
GGCCAAACAGGATATCTGTGGTAAGCAGTTCCTGCCCCGGCTCAGGGCCAAGAACAGATGGAACAGCTGA
ATATGGGCCAAACAGGATATCTGTGGTAAGCAGTTCCTGCCCCGGCTCAGGGCCAAGAACAGATGGTCCC
CAGATGCGGTCCAGCCCTCAGCAGTTTCTAGAGAACCATCAGATGTTTCCAGGGTGCCCCAAGGACCTGA
AATGACCCTGTGCCTTATTTGAACTAACCAATCAGTTCGCTTCTCGCTTCTGTTCGCGCGCTTCTGCTCC
CCGAGCTCAATAAAAGAGCCCACAACCCCTCACTCGGGGCGCCAGTCCTCCGATTGACTGAGTCGCCCGG
GTACCCGTGTATCCAATAAACCCTCTTGCAGTTGCATCCGACTTGTGGTCTCGCTGTTCCTTGGGAGGGT
CTCCTCTGAGTGATTGACTACCCGTCAGCGGGGGTCTTTCACATGCAGCATGTATCAAAATTAATTTGGT
TTTTTTTCTTAAGTATTTACATTAAATGGCCATAGTTGCATTAATGAATCGGCCAACGCGCGGGGAGAGG
CGGTTTGCGTATTGGGCGCTCTTCCGCTTCCTCGCTCACTGACTCGCTGCGCTCGGTCGTTCGGCTGCGG
CGAGCGGTATCAGCTCACTCAAAGGCGGTAATACGGTTATCCACAGAATCAGGGGATAACGCAGGAAAGA
ACATGTGAGCAAAAGGCCAGCAAAAGGCCAGGAACCGTAAAAAGGCCGCGTTGCTGGCGTTTTTCCATAG
GCTCCGCCCCCCTGACGAGCATCACAAAAATCGACGCTCAAGTCAGAGGTGGCGAAACCCGACAGGACTA
TAAAGATACCAGGCGTTTCCCCCTGGAAGCTCCCTCGTGCGCTCTCCTGTTCCGACCCTGCCGCTTACCG
GATACCTGTCCGCCTTTCTCCCTTCGGGAAGCGTGGCGCTTTCTCATAGCTCACGCTGTAGGTATCTCAG
TTCGGTGTAGGTCGTTCGCTCCAAGCTGGGCTGTGTGCACGAACCCCCCGTTCAGCCCGACCGCTGCGCC
TTATCCGGTAACTATCGTCTTGAGTCCAACCCGGTAAGACACGACTTATCGCCACTGGCAGCAGCCACTG
GTAACAGGATTAGCAGAGCGAGGTATGTAGGCGGTGCTACAGAGTTCTTGAAGTGGTGGCCTAACTACGG
CTACACTAGAAGAACAGTATTTGGTATCTGCGCTCTGCTGAAGCCAGTTACCTTCGGAAAAAGAGTTGGT
AGCTCTTGATCCGGCAAACAAACCACCGCTGGTAGCGGTGGTTTTTTTGTTTGCAAGCAGCAGATTACGC
GCAGAAAAAAAGGATCTCAAGAAGATCCTTTGATCTTTTCTACGGGGTCTGACGCTCAGTGGAACGAAAA
CTCACGTTAAGGGATTTTGGTCATGAGATTATCAAAAAGGATCTTCACCTAGATCCTTTTGCGGCCGGCC
GCAAATCAATCTAAAGTATATATGAGTAAACTTGGTCTGACAGTTACCAATGCTTAATCAGTGAGGCACC
TATCTCAGCGATCTGTCTATTTCGTTCATCCATAGTTGCCTGACTCCCCGTCGTGTAGATAACTACGATA
CGGGAGGGCTTACCATCTGGCCCCAGTGCTGCAATGATACCGCGAGACCCACGCTCACCGGCTCCAGATT
TATCAGCAATAAACCAGCCAGCCGGAAGGGCCGAGCGCAGAAGTGGTCCTGCAACTTTATCCGCCTCCAT
CCAGTCTATTAATTGTTGCCGGGAAGCTAGAGTAAGTAGTTCGCCAGTTAATAGTTTGCGCAACGTTGTT
GCCATTGCTACAGGCATCGTGGTGTCACGCTCGTCGTTTGGTATGGCTTCATTCAGCTCCGGTTCCCAAC
GATCAAGGCGAGTTACATGATCCCCCATGTTGTGCAAAAAAGCGGTTAGCTCCTTCGGTCCTCCGATCGT
TGTCAGAAGTAAGTTGGCCGCAGTGTTATCACTCATGGTTATGGCAGCACTGCATAATTCTCTTACTGTC
ATGCCATCCGTAAGATGCTTTTCTGTGACTGGTGAGTACTCAACCAAGTCATTCTGAGAATAGTGTATGC
GGCGACCGAGTTGCTCTTGCCCGGCGTCAATACGGGATAATACCGCGCCACATAGCAGAACTTTAAAAGT
GCTCATCATTGGAAAACGTTCTTCGGGGCGAAAACTCTCAAGGATCTTACCGCTGTTGAGATCCAGTTCG
ATGTAACCCACTCGTGCACCCAACTGATCTTCAGCATCTTTTACTTTCACCAGCGTTTCTGGGTGAGCAA
AAACAGGAAGGCAAAATGCCGCAAAAAAGGGAATAAGGGCGACACGGAAATGTTGAATACTCATACTCTT
CCTTTTTCAATATTATTGAAGCATTTATCAGGGTTATTGTCTCATGAGCGGATACATATTTGAATGTATT
TAGAAAAATAAACAAATAGGGGTTCCGCGCACATTTCCCCGAAAAGTGCCACCTGCAT
